>Addgene plasmid #72976 | pBP-SJM915 | depositor partial sequence | sequence record 133821 | Partial sequence between BsaI sites - Backbone pBP-SJM901
GGTCTCACTATTTTATGGCTAGCTCAGTCCTTGGTATTATGCTAGCGTACAGAGACC
