>Addgene plasmid #72976 | pBP-SJM915 | addgene partial sequence | sequence record 141186 | RNAde-BB-1F 5'-tgccacctgacgtctaagaa-3'
GGCGTATCACGAGGCAGAATTTCAGATAAAAAAAATCCTTAGCTTTCGCTAAGGATGATTTCTGGAATTC
GCGGCCGCTTCTAGAACGTCTCAATCTGGTCTCACTATTTTATGGCTAGCTCAGTCCTTGGTATTATGCT
AGCGTACAGAGACCAGATCTTTTAACTTTAAGAAGGAGATATACATATGCGTAAAGGAGAAGAACTTTTC
ACTGGAGTTGTCCCAATTCTTGTTGAATTAGATGGTGATGTTAATGGGCACAAATTTTCTGTCAGTGGAG
AGGGTGAAGGTGATGCAACATACGGAAAACTTACCCTTAAATTTATTTGCACTACTGGAAAACTACCTGT
TCCATGGCCAACACTTGTCACTACTTTCGGTTATGGTGTTCAATGCTTTGCGAGATACCCAGATCATATG
AAACAGCATGACTTTTTCAAGAGTGCCATGCCCGAAGGTTATGTACAGGAAAGAACTATATTTTTCAAAG
ATGACGGGAACTACAAGACACGTGCTGAAGTCAAGTTTGAAGGTGATACCCTTGTTAATAGAATCGAGTT
AAAAGGTATTGATTTTAAAGAAGATGGAAACATTCTTGGACACAAATTGGAATACAACTATAACTCACAC
AATGTATACATCATGGCAGACAAACAAAAGAATGGAATCAAAGTTAACTTCAAAATTAGACACAACATTG
AAGATGGAAGCGTTCAACTAGCAGACCATTATCAACAAAATACTCCAATTGGCGATGGCCCTGTCCTTTT
ACCAGACAACCATTACCTGTCCACACAATCTGCCCTTTCGAAAGATCCCAACGAAAAGAGAGATCACATG
GTCCTTCTTGAGTT
