>Addgene plasmid #72976 | pBP-SJM915 | addgene partial sequence | sequence record 141187 | RNAde-BB-2R 5'-attaccgcctttgagtgagc -3'
CGAGCGCAGCGAGTCAGTGAGCGAGGAAGCCTGCATAACGCGAAGTAATCTTTTCGGTTTTAAAGAAAAA
GGGCAGGGTGGTGACACCTTGCCCTTTTTTGCCGGACTGCAGCGTCTCTGGCAAACATATAAACGCAGAA
AGGCCCACCCGAAGGTGAGCCAGTGTGACTCTAGTAGAGAGCGTTCACCGACAAACAACAGATAAAACGA
AAGGCCCAGTCTTTCGACTGAGCCTTTCGTTTTATTTGATGCCTGGTCGATTATTTGTATAGTTCATCCA
TGCCATGTGTAATCCCAGCAGCTGTTACAAACTCAAGAAGGACCATGTGATCTCTCTTTTCGTTGGGATC
TTTCGAAAGGGCAGATTGTGTGGACAGGTAATGGTTGTCTGGTAAAAGGACAGGGCCATCGCCAATTGGA
GTATTTTGTTGATAATGGTCTGCTAGTTGAACGCTTCCATCTTCAATGTTGTGTCTAATTTTGAAGTTAA
CTTTGATTCCATTCTTTTGTTTGTCTGCCATGATGTATACATTGTGTGAGTTATAGTTGTATTCCAATTT
GTGTCCAAGAATGTTTCCATCTTCTTTAAAATCAATACCTTTTAACTCGATTCTATTAACAAGGGTATCA
CCTTCAAACTTGACTTCAGCACGTGTCTTGTAGTTCCCGTCATCTTTGAAAAATATAGTTCTTTCCTGTA
CATAACCTTCGGGCATGGCACTCTTGAAAAAGTCATGCTGTTTCATATGATCTGGGTATCTCGCAAAGCA
TTGAACACCATAACCGAAAGTAGTGACAAGTGTTGGCCATGGAACAGGTAGTTTTCCAGTAGTGCAAATA
AATTT
