[The description below was written by a language model from this plasmid's Addgene catalogue record.]
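Description:
pBP-SJM915 is a Level 0 "bioparts" plasmid from the EcoFlex kit, a MoClo (modular cloning, Golden Gate-style) system for hierarchical assembly of genetic constructs in E. coli. It is built on the iGEM pSB1C3 backbone, a high-copy synthetic-biology storage vector selected with chloramphenicol. The chloramphenicol acetyltransferase (CAT) resistance gene carries a silent C435G nucleotide change that removes an internal BsmBI site. Removing such sites is standard "domestication" in Golden Gate systems, since Type IIS enzymes are used for assembly and an extra recognition site in the backbone would cause unwanted cutting.

The payload is a single synthetic part, the SJM915 promoter, stored as a standardised module flanked by defined fusion sites: CTAT on the 5′ side and GTAC on the 3′ side. In MoClo schemes these four-base overhangs are exposed on Type IIS digestion and dictate the position and orientation in which the part ligates to its neighbours, so a promoter module with these ends can be joined in a one-pot reaction with compatible downstream parts (typically a ribosome binding site, coding sequence and terminator) to make a Level 1 transcription unit. The record does not state the promoter's strength, its regulation, the polymerase that recognises it, or which enzyme releases the part, and the original cloning sites are listed as unknown. No feature table is provided, so other backbone elements cannot be confirmed. The plasmid expresses nothing itself and is intended as a reusable promoter source for building expression constructs and multigene assemblies for E. coli synthetic biology.
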