Addgene plasmid #72976: pBP-SJM915
Purpose: Level 0 - SJM915 promoter (5' CTAT/3' GTAC fusion)
Depositing lab: Paul Freemont. Depositing organization: Imperial College London. Publication: EcoFlex: A Multifunctional MoClo Kit for E. coli Synthetic Biology. Moore SJ, Lai HE, Kelwick RJ, Chee SM, Bell DJ, Polizzi KM, Freemont PS. ACS Synth Biol. 2016 May 2. 10.1021/acssynbio.6b00031 PubMed 27096716.
Backbone
  Vector backbone: pSB1C3
  Backbone manufacturer: iGEM
  Backbone size w/o insert (bp): 3036
  Vector type: Synthetic Biology
Growth in bacteria
  Bacterial resistance: Chloramphenicol, 25 μg/mL
  Growth temperature: 37°C
  Growth strain: JM109
  Copy number: High Copy
Gene/Insert
  Gene/Insert name: SJM915 promoter
  Species: Synthetic
  Mutation: CAT gene - C435G (nucleotide) - silent mutagenesis to remove BsmBI site
  Cloning method: Restriction Enzyme; 5′ cloning site Unknown (unknown if destroyed); 3′ cloning site Unknown (unknown if destroyed)
  Sequencing primers: 5′ VF2 (5' tgccacctgacgtctaagaa 3'); 3′ VR (5' attaccgcctttgagtgagc 3')
Terms and licenses: Academic/Nonprofit Terms; Industry Terms: Not Available to Industry
How to cite: pBP-SJM915 was a gift from Paul Freemont (Addgene plasmid # 72976 ; http://n2t.net/addgene:72976 ; RRID:Addgene_72976)
